>Addgene plasmid #117687 | pEJS1084_pTetR-P2A-BFP/BspMI flexible sgRNA | depositor full sequence | sequence record 223501 | pEJS1084_pTetR-P2A-BFP/BspMI flexible sgRNA sequence 9674 bps
TTGGGGTTGCGCCTTTTCCAAGGCAGCCCTGGGTTTGCGCAGGGACGCGGCTGCTCTGGGCGTGGTTCCG
GGAAACGCAGCGGCGCCGACCCTGGGTCTCGCACATTCTTCACGTCCGTTCGCAGCGTCACCCGGATCTT
CGCCGCTACCCTTGTGGGCCCCCCGGCGACGCTTCCTGCTCCGCCCCTAAGTCGGGAAGGTTCCTTGCGG
TTCGCGGCGTGCCGGACGTGACAAACGGAAGCCGCACGTCTCACTAGTACCCTCGCAGACGGACAGCGCC
AGGGAGCAATGGCAGCGCGCCGACCGCGATGGGCTGTGGCCAATAGCGGCTGCTCAGCAGGGCGCGCCGA
GAGCAGCGGCCGGGAAGGGGCGGTGCGGGAGGCGGGGTGTGGGGCGGTAGTGTGGGCCCTGTTCCTGCCC
GCGCGGTGTTCCGCATTCTGCAAGCCTCCGGAGCGCACGTCGGCAGTCGGCTCCCTCGTTGACCGAATCA
CCGACCTCTCTCCCCAGGGGGATCCGTGAGTTTGGGGACCCTTGATTGTTCTTTCTTTTTCGCTATTGTA
AAATTCATGTTATATGGAGGGGGCAAAGTTTTCAGGGTGTTGTTTAGAATGGGAAGATGTCCCTTGTATC
ACCATGGACCCTCATGATAATTTTGTTTCTTTCACTTTCTACTCTGTTGACAACCATTGTCTCCTCTTAT
TTTCTTTTCATTTTCTGTAACTTTTTCGTTAAACTTTAGCTTGCATTTGTAACGAATTTTTAAATTCACT
TTTGTTTATTTGTCAGATTGTAAGTACTTTCTCTAATCACTTTTTTTTCAAGGCAATCAGGGTATATTAT
ATTGTACTTCAGCACAGTTTTAGAGAACAATTGTTATAATTAAATGATAAGGTAGAATATTTCTGCATAT
AAATTCTGGCTGGCGTGGAAATATTCTTATTGGTAGAAACAACTACATCCTGGTCATCATCCTGCCTTTC
TCTTTATGGTTACAATGATATACACTGTTTGAGATGAGGATAAAATACTCTGAGTCCAAACCGGGCCCCT
CTGCTAACCATGTTCATGCCTTCTTCTTTTTCCTACAGCTCCTGGGCAACGTGCTGGTTATTGTGCTGTC
TCATCATTTTGGCAAAGAATTGTAATACGACTCACTATAGGGCGAATTGATATGTCTAGATTAGATAAAA
GTAAAGTGATTAACAGCGCATTAGAGCTGCTTAATGAGGTCGGAATCGAAGGTTTAACAACCCGTAAACT
CGCCCAGAAGCTAGGTGTAGAGCAGCCTACATTGTATTGGCATGTAAAAAATAAGCGGGCTTTGCTCGAC
GCCTTAGCCATTGAGATGTTAGATAGGCACCATACTCACTTTTGCCCTTTAGAAGGGGAAAGCTGGCAAG
ATTTTTTACGTAATAACGCTAAAAGTTTTAGATGTGCTTTACTAAGTCATCGCGATGGAGCAAAAGTACA
TTTAGGTACACGGCCTACAGAAAAACAGTATGAAACTCTCGAAAATCAATTAGCCTTTTTATGCCAACAA
GGTTTTTCACTAGAGAATGCATTATATGCACTCAGCGCTGTGGGGCATTTTACTTTAGGTTGCGTATTGG
AAGATCAAGAGCATCAAGTCGCTAAAGAAGAAAGGGAAACACCTACTACTGATAGTATGCCGCCATTATT
ACGACAAGCTATCGAATTATTTGATCACCAAGGTGCAGAGCCAGCCTTCTTATTCGGCCTTGAATTGATC
ATATGCGGATTAGAAAAACAACTTAAATGTGAAAGTGGGTCCGCGTACAGCGGCTCCCGGGAGTTCGCTA
GCGGTGCTACTAACTTCAGCCTGCTGAAGCAGGCTGGAGACGTGGAGGAGAACCCTGGACCTGGTAGTGG
AACGCGTATGGTGTCTAAGGGCGAAGAGCTGATTAAGGAGAACATGCACATGAAGCTGTACATGGAGGGC
ACCGTGGACAACCATCACTTCAAGTGCACATCCGAGGGCGAAGGCAAGCCCTACGAGGGCACCCAGACCA
TGAGAATCAAGGTGGTCGAGGGCGGCCCTCTCCCCTTCGCCTTCGACATCCTGGCTACTAGCTTCCTCTA
CGGCAGCAAGACCTTCATCAACCACACCCAGGGCATCCCCGACTTCTTCAAGCAGTCCTTCCCTGAGGGC
TTCACATGGGAGAGAGTCACCACATACGAAGATGGGGGCGTGCTGACCGCTACCCAGGACACCAGCCTCC
AGGACGGCTGCCTCATCTACAACGTCAAGATCAGAGGGGTGAACTTCACATCCAACGGCCCTGTGATGCA
GAAGAAAACACTCGGCTGGGAGGCCTTCACCGAGACGCTGTACCCCGCTGACGGCGGCCTGGAAGGCAGA
AACGACATGGCCCTGAAGCTCGTGGGCGGGAGCCATCTGATCGCAAACGCCAAGACCACATATAGATCCA
AGAAACCCGCTAAGAACCTCAAGATGCCTGGCATCTACTATGTGGACTACAGACTGGAAAGAATCAAGGA
GGCCAACAACGAAACCTACGTCGAGCAGCACGAGGTGGCAGTGGCCAGATACTGCGACCTCCCTAGCAAA
CTGGGGCACAAGCTTAATCCAAAGAAAAAGCGGAAAGTGTGAGTCGACCTCGAGGGGGGGCCCGGTACCT
TTAAGACCAATGACTTACAAGGCAGCTGTAGATCTTAGCCACTTTTTAAAAGAAAAGGGGGGACTGGAAG
GGCTAATTCACTCCCAACGAAGAAAAGATCTGCTTTTTGCTTGTACTGGGTCTCTCTGGTTAGACCAGAT
CTGAGCCTGGGAGCTCTCTGGCTAACTAGGGAACCCACTGCTTAAGCCTCAATAAAGCTTGCCTTGAGTG
CTTCAAGTAGTGTGTGCCCGTCTGTTGTGTGACTCTGGTAACTAGAGATCCCTCAGACCCTTTTAGTCAG
TGTGGAAAATCTCTAGCAGTAGTAGTTCATGTCATCTTATTATTCAGTATTTATAACTTGCAAAGAAATG
AATATCAGAGAGTGAGAGGAACTTGTTTATTGCAGCTTATAATGGTTACAAATAAAGCAATAGCATCACA
AATTTCACAAATAAAGCATTTTTTTCACTGCATTCTAGTTGTGGTTTGTCCAAACTCATCAATGTATCTT
ATCATGTCTGGCTCTAGCTATCCCGCCCCTAACTCCGCCCATCCCGCCCCTAACTCCGCCCAGTTCCGCC
CATTCTCCGCCCCATGGCTGACTAATTTTTTTTATTTATGCAGAGGCCGAGGCCGCCTCGGCCTCTGAGC
TATTCCAGAAGTAGTGAGGAGGCTTTTTTGGAGGCCTAGGGACGTACCCAATTCGCCCTATAGTGAGTCG
TATTACGCGCGCTCACTGGCCGTCGTTTTACAACGTCGTGACTGGGAAAACCCTGGCGTTACCCAACTTA
ATCGCCTTGCAGCACATCCCCCTTTCGCCAGCTGGCGTAATAGCGAAGAGGCCCGCACCGATCGCCCTTC
CCAACAGTTGCGCAGCCTGAATGGCGAATGGG
[124 nt withheld, positions 3533-3656]
C
[91 nt withheld, positions 3658-3748]
A
[49 nt withheld, positions 3750-3798]
CCTTTGACGTTGGAGTCCACGTTCTTT
[37 nt withheld, positions 3826-3862]
ACCCTATCTCGGTCTATTCTTTTGATTTATAAGGGATTTTGCCGATTTCGGCCTATTGGTTAAAAAATGA
GCTGATTTAACAAAAATTTAACGCGAATTTTAACAAAATATTAACGCTTACAATTTAGGTGGCACTTTTC
GGGGAAATGTGCGCGGAACCCCTATTTGTTTATTTTTCTAAATACATTCAAATATGTATCCGCTCATGAG
ACAATAACCCTGATAAATGCTTCAATAATATTGAAAAAGGAAGAGTATGAGTATTCAACATTTCCGTGTC
GCCCTTATTCCCTTTTTTGCGGCATTTTGCCTTCCTGTTTTTGCTCACCCAGAAACGCTGGTGAAAGTAA
AAGATGCTGAAGATCAGTTGGGTGCACGAGTGGGTTACATCGAACTGGATCTCAACAGCGGTAAGATCCT
TGAGAGTTTTCGCCCCGAAGAACGTTTTCCAATGATGAGCACTTTTAAAGTTCTGCTATGTGGCGCGGTA
TTATCCCGTATTGACGCCGGGCAAGAGCAACTCGGTCGCCGCATACACTATTCTCAGAATGACTTGGTTG
AGTACTCACCAGTCACAGAAAAGCATCTTACGGATGGCATGACAGTAAGAGAATTATGCAGTGCTGCCAT
AACCATGAGTGATAACACTGCGGCCAACTTACTTCTGACAACGATCGGAGGACCGAAGGAGCTAACCGCT
TTTTTGCACAACATGGGGGATCATGTAACTCGCCTTGATCGTTGGGAACCGGAGCTGAATGAAGCCATAC
CAAACGACGAGCGTGACACCACGATGCCTGTAGCAATGGCAACAACGTTGCGCAAACTATTAACTGGCGA
ACTACTTACTCTAGCTTCCCGGCAACAATTAATAGACTGGATGGAGGCGGATAAAGTTGCAGGACCACTT
CTGCGCTCGGCCCTTCCGGCTGGCTGGTTTATTGCTGATAAATCTGGAGCCGGTGAGCGTGGGTCTCGCG
GTATCATTGCAGCACTGGGGCCAGATGGTAAGCCCTCCCGTATCGTAGTTATCTACACGACGGGGAGTCA
GGCAACTATGGATGAACGAAATAGACAGATCGCTGAGATAGGTGCCTCACTGATTAAGCATTGGTAACTG
TCAGACCAAGTTTACTCATATATACTTTAGATTGATTTAAAACTTCATTTTTAATTTAAAAGGATCTAGG
TGAAGATCCTTTTTGATAATCTCATGACCAAAATCCCTTAACGTGAGTTTTCGTTCCACTGAGCGTCAGA
CCCCGTAGAAAAGATCAAAGGATCTTCTTGAGATCCTTTTTTTCTGCGCGTAATCTGCTGCTTGCAAACA
AAAAAACCACCGCTACCAGCGGTGGTTTGTTTGCCGGATCAAGAGCTACCAACTCTTTTTCCGAAGGTAA
CTGGCTTCAGCAGAGCGCAGATACCAAATACTGTTCTTCTAGTGTAGCCGTAGTTAGGCCACCACTTCAA
GAACTCTGTAGCACCGCCTACATACCTCGCTCTGCTAATCCTGTTACCAGTGGCTGCTGCCAGTGGCGAT
AAGTCGTGTCTTACCGGGTTGGACTCAAGACGATAGTTACCGGATAAGGCGCAGCGGTCGGGCTGAACGG
GGGGTTCGTGCACACAGCCCAGCTTGGAGCGAACGACCTACACCGAACTGAGATACCTACAGCGTGAGCT
ATGAGAAAGCGCCACGCTTCCCGAAGGGAGAAAGGCGGACAGGTATCCGGTAAGCGGCAGGGTCGGAACA
GGAGAGCGCACGAGGGAGCTTCCAGGGGGAAACGCCTGGTATCTTTATAGTCCTGTCGGGTTTCGCCACC
TCTGACTTGAGCGTCGATTTTTGTGATGCTCGTCAGGGGGGCGGAGCCTATGGAAAAACGCCAGCAACGC
GGCCTTTTTACGGTTCCTGGCCTTTTGCTGGCCTTTTGCTCACATGTTCTTTCCTGCGTTATCCCCTGAT
TCTGTGGATAACCGTATTACCGCCTTTGAGTGAGCTGATACCGCTCGCCGCAGCCGAACGACCGAGCGCA
GCGAGTCAGTGAGCGAGGAAGCGGAAGAGCGCCCAATACGCAAACCGCCTCTCCCCGCGCGTTGGCCGAT
TCATTAATGCAGCTGGCACGACAGGTTTCCCGACTGGAAAGCGGGCAGTGAGCGCAACGCAATTAATGTG
AGTTAGCTCACTCATTAGGCACCCCAGGCTTTACACTTTATGCTTCCGGCTCGTATGTTGTGTGGAATTG
TGAGCGGATAACAATTTCACACAGGAAACAGCTATGACCATGATTACGCCAAGCGCGCAATTAACCCTCA
CTAAAGGGAACAAAAGCTGGAGCTGCAAGCTTAATGTAGTCTTATGCAATACTCTTGTAGTCTTGCAACA
TGGTAACGATGAGTTAGCAACATGCCTTACAAGGAGAGAAAAAGCACCGTGCATGCCGATTGGTGGAAGT
AAGGTGGTACGATCGTGCCTTATTAGGAAGGCAACAGACGGGTCTGACATGGATTGGACGAACCACTGAA
TTGCCGCATTGCAGAGATATTGTATTTAAGTGCCTAGCTCGATACATAAACGGGTCTCTCTGGTTAGACC
AGATCTGAGCCTGGGAGCTCTCTGGCTAACTAGGGAACCCACTGCTTAAGCCTCAATAAAGCTTGCCTTG
AGTGCTTCAAGTAGTGTGTGCCCGTCTGTTGTGTGACTCTGGTAACTAGAGATCCCTCAGACCCTTTTAG
TCAGTGTGGAAAATCTCTAGCAGTGGCGCCCGAACAGGGACTTGAAAGCGAAAGGGAAACCAGAGGAGCT
CTCTCGACGCAGGACTCGGCTTGCTGAAGCGCGCACGGCAAGAGGCGAGGGGCGGCGACTGGTGAGTACG
CCAAAAATTTTGACTAGCGGAGGCTAGAAGGAGAGAGATGGGTGCGAGAGCGTCAGTATTAAGCGGGGGA
GAATTAGATCGCGATGGGAAAAAATTCGGTTAAGGCCAGGGGGAAAGAAAAAATATAAATTAAAACATAT
AGTATGGGCAAGCAGGGAGCTAGAACGATTCGCAGTTAATCCTGGCCTGTTAGAAACATCAGAAGGCTGT
AGACAAATACTGGGACAGCTACAACCATCCCTTCAGACAGGATCAGAAGAACTTAGATCATTATATAATA
CAGTAGCAACCCTCTATTGTGTGCATCAAAGGATAGAGATAAAAGACACCAAGGAAGCTTTAGACAAGAT
AGAGGAAGAGCAAAACAAAAGTAAGACCACCGCACAGCAAGCGGCCGCTGATCTTCAGACCTGGAGGAGG
AGATATGAGGGACAATTGGAGAAGTGAATTATATAAATATAAAGTAGTAAAAATTGAACCATTAGGAGTA
GCACCCACCAAGGCAAAGAGAAGAGTGGTGCAGAGAGAAAAAAGAGCAGTGGGAATAGGAGCTTTGTTCC
TTGGGTTCTTGGGAGCAGCAGGAAGCACTATGGGCGCAGCGTCAATGACGCTGACGGTACAGGCCAGACA
ATTATTGTCTGGTATAGTGCAGCAGCAGAACAATTTGCTGAGGGCTATTGAGGCGCAACAGCATCTGTTG
CAACTCACAGTCTGGGGCATCAAGCAGCTCCAGGCAAGAATCCTGGCTGTGGAAAGATACCTAAAGGATC
AACAGCTCCTGGGGATTTGGGGTTGCTCTGGAAAACTCATTTGCACCACTGCTGTGCCTTGGAATGCTAG
TTGGAGTAATAAATCTCTGGAACAGATTTGGAATCACACGACCTGGATGGAGTGGGACAGAGAAATTAAC
AATTACACAAGCTTAATACACTCCTTAATTGAAGAATCGCAAAACCAGCAAGAAAAGAATGAACAAGAAT
TATTGGAATTAGATAAATGGGCAAGTTTGTGGAATTGGTTTAACATAACAAATTGGCTGTGGTATATAAA
ATTATTCATAATGATAGTAGGAGGCTTGGTAGGTTTAAGAATAGTTTTTGCTGTACTTTCTATAGTGAAT
AGAGTTAGGCAGGGATATTCACCATTATCGTTTCAGACCCACCTCCCAACCCCGAGGGGACCCGACAGGC
CCGAAGGAATAGAAGAAGAAGGTGGAGAGAGAGACAGAGACAGATCCATTCGATTAGTGAACGGATCTCG
ACGGTATCGATCACGAGACTAGCCTCGAGCGGCCGCCCCCTTCACCGAGGGCCTATTTCCCATGATTCCT
TCATATTTGCATATACGATACAAGGCTGTTAGAGAGATAATTGGAATTAATTTGACTGTAAACACAAAGA
TATTAGTACAAAATACGTGACGTAGAAAGTAATAATTTCTTGGGTAGTTTGCAGTTTTAAAATTATGTTT
TAAAATGGACTATCATATGCTTACCGTAACTTGAAAGTATTTCGATTTCTTGGCTTTATATATCTTGTGG
AAAGGACGAAACACCGGTGTGCAGGTGAGTGATCCAAACGCCCGGCGGCAACCGAGCGTTCTGAACAAAT
CCAGATGGAGTTCTGAGGTCATTACTGGATCTATCAACAGGAGTCCAAGCGAGCTCTCGAACCCCAGAGT
CCCGCTCAGAAGAACTCGTCAAGAAGGCGATAGAAGGCGATGCGCTGCGAATCGGGAGCGGCGATACCGT
AAAGCACGAGGAAGCGGTCAGCCCATTCGCCGCCAAGCTCTTCAGCAATATCACGGGTAGCCAACGCTAT
GTCCTGATAGCGGTCCGCCACACCCAGCCGGCCACAGTCGATGAATCCAGAAAAGCGGCCATTTTCCACC
ATGATATTCGGCAAGCAGGCATCGCCATGGGTCACGACGAGATCCTCGCCGTCGGGCATGCGCGCCTTGA
GCCTGGCGAACAGTTCGGCTGGCGCGAGCCCCTGATGCTCTTCGTCCAGATCATCCTGATCGACAAGACC
GGCTTCCATCCGAGTACGTGCTCGCTCGATGCGATGTTTCGCTTGGTGGTCGAATGGGCAGGTAGCCGGA
TCAAGCGTATGCAGCCGCCGCATTGCATCAGCCATGATGGATACTTTCTCGGCAGGAGCAAGGTGAGATG
ACAGGAGATCCTGCCCCGGCACTTCGCCCAATAGCAGCCAGTCCCTTCCCGCTTCAGTGACAACGTCGAG
CACAGCTGCGCAAGGAACGCCCGTCGTGGCCAGCCACGATAGCCGCGCTGCCTCGTCCTGCAGTTCATTC
AGGGCACCGGACAGGTCGGTCTTGACAAAAAGAACCGGGCGCCCCTGCGCTGACAGCCGGAACACGGCGG
CATCAGAGCAGCCGATTGTCTGTTGTGCCCAGTCATAGCCGAATAGCCTCTCCACCCAAGCGGCCGGAGA
ACCTGCGTGCAATCCATCTTGTTCAATCATGCGAAACGATCCTCATCCTGTCTCTTGATCAGATCTTGAT
CCCCTGCGCCATCAGATCCTTGGCGGCAAGAAAGCCATCCAGTTTACTTTGCAGGGCTTCCCAACCTTAC
CAGAGGGCGCCCCAGCTGGCAATTCCGACGGATCAAGAACCTGCTGACGTTTAAGAGCTATGCTGGAAAC
AGCATAGCAAGTTTAAATAAGGCTAGTCCGTTATCAACTTGAAAAAGTGGCACCGAGTCGGTGCTTTTTT
TGAATTCTCGACCTCGAGACAAATGGCAGTATTCATCCACAATTTTAAAAGAAAAGGGGGGATTGGGGGG
TACAGTGCAGGGGAAAGAATAGTAGACATAATAGCAACAGACATACAAACTAAAGAATTACAAAAACAAA
TTACAAAAATTCAAAATTTTCGGGTTTATTACAGGGACAGCAGAGATCCACTTTGGCCGCGGCTCGAGGG
GG
Features (pLannotate 1.2.2; 33 found; start..end, strand, type, name):
    516..1088    +  intron         β-globin intron: intron from rabbit β-globin gene
   1143..1161    +  promoter       T7 promoter: promoter for bacteriophage T7 RNA polymerase
   1172..1792    +  CDS            tetR: TETR2_ECOLX - Experimental evidence at protein level: Swiss-Prot protein existence level 1. TetR is the repressor of the tetracycline resistance element; its N-terminal region forms a helix-turn-helix structure and binds DNA. Binding of tetracycline to TetR reduces the repressor affinity for the tetracycline resistance gene (tetA) promoter operator sites. From Escherichia coli.
   1898..2608    +  CDS            mTagBFP2: mTagBFP2 is a basic (constitutively fluorescent) blue fluorescent protein published in 2011, derived from Entacmaea quadricolor. It is reported to be a very rapidly-maturing monomer with very low acid sensitivity.
   2633..2659    +  misc_feature   MCS (fragment): pBluescript multiple cloning site
   2655..2792    +  CDS            nef (fragment): NEF_HV1LA - Experimental evidence at protein level: Swiss-Prot protein existence level 1. Extracellular Nef protein targets CD4(+) T-lymphocytes for apoptosis by interacting with CXCR4 surface receptors. From Human immunodeficiency virus type 1 group M subtype B (isolate Lai) (HIV-1).
   2778..2958    +  LTR            5' LTR (truncated): truncated 5' long terminal repeat (LTR) from HIV-1
   3030..3151    +  polyA_signal   SV40 poly(A) signal: SV40 polyadenylation signal
   3191..3326    +  rep_origin     SV40 ori: SV40 origin of replication
   3347..3365    -  promoter       T7 promoter: promoter for bacteriophage T7 RNA polymerase
   3373..3528    +  CDS            lacZα (fragment): LacZα fragment of β-galactosidase; lacZ fragment
   3533..3961    +  rep_origin     f1 ori (sequence partly withheld): f1 bacteriophage origin of replication; arrow indicates direction of (+) strand synthesis
   4014..4118    +  promoter       AmpR promoter: bla
   4119..4979    +  CDS            AmpR: β-lactamase; bla; confers resistance to ampicillin, carbenicillin, and related antibiotics
   5150..5738    +  rep_origin     ori: high-copy-number ColE1/pMB1/pBR322/pUC origin of replication
   5921..6013    +  CDS            lacI (fragment): lac repressor; lacI; The lac repressor binds to the lac operator to inhibit transcription in E. coli. This inhibition can be relieved by adding lactose or isopropyl-β-D-thiogalactopyranoside (IPTG).
   6026..6047    +  protein_bind   CAP binding site: CAP binding activates transcription in the presence of cAMP. E. coli catabolite activator protein
   6062..6092    +  promoter       lac promoter: promoter for the E. coli lac operon
   6100..6116    +  protein_bind   lac operator: The lac repressor binds to the lac operator to inhibit transcription in E. coli. This inhibition can be relieved by adding lactose or isopropyl-β-D-thiogalactopyranoside (IPTG). lac repressor encoded by lacI
   6161..6179    +  promoter       T3 promoter: promoter for bacteriophage T3 RNA polymerase
   6207..6433    +  promoter       RSV promoter: Rous sarcoma virus enhancer/promoter
   6434..6614    +  LTR            5' LTR (truncated): truncated 5' long terminal repeat (LTR) from HIV-1
   6661..6786    +  misc_feature   HIV-1 Ψ: packaging signal of human immunodeficiency virus type 1
   6770..7133    +  CDS            HIV-1 gag (fragment): gag protein from human immunodeficiency virus 1; gag
   7279..7512    +  misc_feature   RRE: The Rev response element (RRE) of HIV-1 allows for Rev-dependent mRNA export from the nucleus to the cytoplasm.
   7889..7989    +  CDS            Rev (fragment): human immunodeficiency virus 1 (HIV-1) Rev protein; rev; enhances nuclear export of unspliced and incompletely spliced viral mRNAs
   8039..8279    +  promoter       U6 promoter: RNA polymerase III promoter for human U6 snRNA
   8308..8387    -  terminator     lambda t0 terminator (fragment): transcription terminator from phage lambda
   8421..9212    -  CDS            neo: KKA2_KLEPN - Also known as kan, nptII. Experimental evidence at protein level: Swiss-Prot protein existence level 1. Resistance to kanamycin, neomycin, paromomycin, ribostamycin, butirosin and gentamicin B. From Klebsiella pneumoniae.
   9244..9348    -  CDS            tnpA (fragment): TN5P_ECOLX - Also known as tnp. Experimental evidence at protein level: Swiss-Prot protein existence level 1. Mediates transposition of transposon Tn5 by a 'cut and paste' mechanism. First, the monomeric transposase binds the 19 bp inverted DNA repeats flanking the transposon. Then, dimerization of the DNA- bound transposase creates a synaptic DNA complex. After nicking of the first DNA strand, excision of the transposon proceeds through a series of intermediates. The transposase then mediates the insertion of the transposon at a new site by strand transfer. The activity of the wild- type tran
   9389..9456    +  misc_RNA       tracrRNA (fragment): trans-activating CRISPR RNA for the Streptococcus pyogenes CRISPR/Cas9 system
   9505..9622    +  misc_feature   cPPT/CTS: central polypurine tract and central termination sequence of HIV-1
   9671..507     +  promoter       hPGK promoter (across the origin): human phosphoglycerate kinase 1 promoter
