>Addgene plasmid #117687 | pEJS1084_pTetR-P2A-BFP/BspMI flexible sgRNA | addgene full sequence | sequence record 228342 | Addgene NGS Result
TGTAGTCTTATGCAATACTCTTGTAGTCTTGCAACATGGTAACGATGAGTTAGCAACATGCCTTACAAGG
AGAGAAAAAGCACCGTGCATGCCGATTGGTGGAAGTAAGGTGGTACGATCGTGCCTTATTAGGAAGGCAA
CAGACGGGTCTGACATGGATTGGACGAACCACTGAATTGCCGCATTGCAGAGATATTGTATTTAAGTGCC
TAGCTCGATACATAAACGGGTCTCTCTGGTTAGACCAGATCTGAGCCTGGGAGCTCTCTGGCTAACTAGG
GAACCCACTGCTTAAGCCTCAATAAAGCTTGCCTTGAGTGCTTCAAGTAGTGTGTGCCCGTCTGTTGTGT
GACTCTGGTAACTAGAGATCCCTCAGACCCTTTTAGTCAGTGTGGAAAATCTCTAGCAGTGGCGCCCGAA
CAGGGACTTGAAAGCGAAAGGGAAACCAGAGGAGCTCTCTCGACGCAGGACTCGGCTTGCTGAAGCGCGC
ACGGCAAGAGGCGAGGGGCGGCGACTGGTGAGTACGCCAAAAATTTTGACTAGCGGAGGCTAGAAGGAGA
GAGATGGGTGCGAGAGCGTCAGTATTAAGCGGGGGAGAATTAGATCGCGATGGGAAAAAATTCGGTTAAG
GCCAGGGGGAAAGAAAAAATATAAATTAAAACATATAGTATGGGCAAGCAGGGAGCTAGAACGATTCGCA
GTTAATCCTGGCCTGTTAGAAACATCAGAAGGCTGTAGACAAATACTGGGACAGCTACAACCATCCCTTC
AGACAGGATCAGAAGAACTTAGATCATTATATAATACAGTAGCAACCCTCTATTGTGTGCATCAAAGGAT
AGAGATAAAAGACACCAAGGAAGCTTTAGACAAGATAGAGGAAGAGCAAAACAAAAGTAAGACCACCGCA
CAGCAAGCGGCCGCTGATCTTCAGACCTGGAGGAGGAGATATGAGGGACAATTGGAGAAGTGAATTATAT
AAATATAAAGTAGTAAAAATTGAACCATTAGGAGTAGCACCCACCAAGGCAAAGAGAAGAGTGGTGCAGA
GAGAAAAAAGAGCAGTGGGAATAGGAGCTTTGTTCCTTGGGTTCTTGGGAGCAGCAGGAAGCACTATGGG
CGCAGCGTCAATGACGCTGACGGTACAGGCCAGACAATTATTGTCTGGTATAGTGCAGCAGCAGAACAAT
TTGCTGAGGGCTATTGAGGCGCAACAGCATCTGTTGCAACTCACAGTCTGGGGCATCAAGCAGCTCCAGG
CAAGAATCCTGGCTGTGGAAAGATACCTAAAGGATCAACAGCTCCTGGGGATTTGGGGTTGCTCTGGAAA
ACTCATTTGCACCACTGCTGTGCCTTGGAATGCTAGTTGGAGTAATAAATCTCTGGAACAGATTTGGAAT
CACACGACCTGGATGGAGTGGGACAGAGAAATTAACAATTACACAAGCTTAATACACTCCTTAATTGAAG
AATCGCAAAACCAGCAAGAAAAGAATGAACAAGAATTATTGGAATTAGATAAATGGGCAAGTTTGTGGAA
TTGGTTTAACATAACAAATTGGCTGTGGTATATAAAATTATTCATAATGATAGTAGGAGGCTTGGTAGGT
TTAAGAATAGTTTTTGCTGTACTTTCTATAGTGAATAGAGTTAGGCAGGGATATTCACCATTATCGTTTC
AGACCCACCTCCCAACCCCGAGGGGACCCGACAGGCCCGAAGGAATAGAAGAAGAAGGTGGAGAGAGAGA
CAGAGACAGATCCATTCGATTAGTGAACGGATCTCGACGGTATCGATCACGAGACTAGCCTCGAGCGGCC
GCCCCCTTCACCGAGGGCCTATTTCCCATGATTCCTTCATATTTGCATATACGATACAAGGCTGTTAGAG
AGATAATTGGAATTAATTTGACTGTAAACACAAAGATATTAGTACAAAATACGTGACGTAGAAAGTAATA
ATTTCTTGGGTAGTTTGCAGTTTTAAAATTATGTTTTAAAATGGACTATCATATGCTTACCGTAACTTGA
AAGTATTTCGATTTCTTGGCTTTATATATCTTGTGGAAAGGACGAAACACCGGTGTGCAGGTGAGTGATC
CAAACGCCCGGCGGCAACCGAGCGTTCTGAACAAATCCAGATGGAGTTCTGAGGTCATTACTGGATCTAT
CAACAGGAGTCCAAGCGAGCTCTCGAACCCCAGAGTCCCGCTCAGAAGAACTCGTCAAGAAGGCGATAGA
AGGCGATGCGCTGCGAATCGGGAGCGGCGATACCGTAAAGCACGAGGAAGCGGTCAGCCCATTCGCCGCC
AAGCTCTTCAGCAATATCACGGGTAGCCAACGCTATGTCCTGATAGCGGTCCGCCACACCCAGCCGGCCA
CAGTCGATGAATCCAGAAAAGCGGCCATTTTCCACCATGATATTCGGCAAGCAGGCATCGCCATGGGTCA
CGACGAGATCCTCGCCGTCGGGCATGCGCGCCTTGAGCCTGGCGAACAGTTCGGCTGGCGCGAGCCCCTG
ATGCTCTTCGTCCAGATCATCCTGATCGACAAGACCGGCTTCCATCCGAGTACGTGCTCGCTCGATGCGA
TGTTTCGCTTGGTGGTCGAATGGGCAGGTAGCCGGATCAAGCGTATGCAGCCGCCGCATTGCATCAGCCA
TGATGGATACTTTCTCGGCAGGAGCAAGGTGAGATGACAGGAGATCCTGCCCCGGCACTTCGCCCAATAG
CAGCCAGTCCCTTCCCGCTTCAGTGACAACGTCGAGCACAGCTGCGCAAGGAACGCCCGTCGTGGCCAGC
CACGATAGCCGCGCTGCCTCGTCCTGCAGTTCATTCAGGGCACCGGACAGGTCGGTCTTGACAAAAAGAA
CCGGGCGCCCCTGCGCTGACAGCCGGAACACGGCGGCATCAGAGCAGCCGATTGTCTGTTGTGCCCAGTC
ATAGCCGAATAGCCTCTCCACCCAAGCGGCCGGAGAACCTGCGTGCAATCCATCTTGTTCAATCATGCGA
AACGATCCTCATCCTGTCTCTTGATCAGATCTTGATCCCCTGCGCCATCAGATCCTTGGCGGCAAGAAAG
CCATCCAGTTTACTTTGCAGGGCTTCCCAACCTTACCAGAGGGCGCCCCAGCTGGCAATTCCGACGGATC
AAGAACCTGCTGACGTTTAAGAGCTATGCTGGAAACAGCATAGCAAGTTTAAATAAGGCTAGTCCGTTAT
CAACTTGAAAAAGTGGCACCGAGTCGGTGCTTTTTTTGAATTCTCGACCTCGAGACAAATGGCAGTATTC
ATCCACAATTTTAAAAGAAAAGGGGGGATTGGGGGGTACAGTGCAGGGGAAAGAATAGTAGACATAATAG
CAACAGACATACAAACTAAAGAATTACAAAAACAAATTACAAAAATTCAAAATTTTCGGGTTTATTACAG
GGACAGCAGAGATCCACTTTGGCCGCGGCTCGAGGGGGTTGGGGTTGCGCCTTTTCCAAGGCAGCCCTGG
GTTTGCGCAGGGACGCGGCTGCTCTGGGCGTGGTTCCGGGAAACGCAGCGGCGCCGACCCTGGGTCTCGC
ACATTCTTCACGTCCGTTCGCAGCGTCACCCGGATCTTCGCCGCTACCCTTGTGGGCCCCCCGGCGACGC
TTCCTGCTCCGCCCCTAAGTCGGGAAGGTTCCTTGCGGTTCGCGGCGTGCCGGACGTGACAAACGGAAGC
CGCACGTCTCACTAGTACCCTCGCAGACGGACAGCGCCAGGGAGCAATGGCAGCGCGCCGACCGCGATGG
GCTGTGGCCAATAGCGGCTGCTCAGCAGGGCGCGCCGAGAGCAGCGGCCGGGAAGGGGCGGTGCGGGAGG
CGGGGTGTGGGGCGGTAGTGTGGGCCCTGTTCCTGCCCGCGCGGTGTTCCGCATTCTGCAAGCCTCCGGA
GCGCACGTCGGCAGTCGGCTCCCTCGTTGACCGAATCACCGACCTCTCTCCCCAGGGGGATCCGTGAGTT
TGGGGACCCTTGATTGTTCTTTCTTTTTCGCTATTGTAAAATTCATGTTATATGGAGGGGGCAAAGTTTT
CAGGGTGTTGTTTAGAATGGGAAGATGTCCCTTGTATCACCATGGACCCTCATGATAATTTTGTTTCTTT
CACTTTCTACTCTGTTGACAACCATTGTCTCCTCTTATTTTCTTTTCATTTTCTGTAACTTTTTCGTTAA
ACTTTAGCTTGCATTTGTAACGAATTTTTAAATTCACTTTTGTTTATTTGTCAGATTGTAAGTACTTTCT
CTAATCACTTTTTTTTCAAGGCAATCAGGGTATATTATATTGTACTTCAGCACAGTTTTAGAGAACAATT
GTTATAATTAAATGATAAGGTAGAATATTTCTGCATATAAATTCTGGCTGGCGTGGAAATATTCTTATTG
GTAGAAACAACTACATCCTGGTCATCATCCTGCCTTTCTCTTTATGGTTACAATGATATACACTGTTTGA
GATGAGGATAAAATACTCTGAGTCCAAACCGGGCCCCTCTGCTAACCATGTTCATGCCTTCTTCTTTTTC
CTACAGCTCCTGGGCAACGTGCTGGTTATTGTGCTGTCTCATCATTTTGGCAAAGAATTGTAATACGACT
CACTATAGGGCGAATTGATATGTCTAGATTAGATAAAAGTAAAGTGATTAACAGCGCATTAGAGCTGCTT
AATGAGGTCGGAATCGAAGGTTTAACAACCCGTAAACTCGCCCAGAAGCTAGGTGTAGAGCAGCCTACAT
TGTATTGGCATGTAAAAAATAAGCGGGCTTTGCTCGACGCCTTAGCCATTGAGATGTTAGATAGGCACCA
TACTCACTTTTGCCCTTTAGAAGGGGAAAGCTGGCAAGATTTTTTACGTAATAACGCTAAAAGTTTTAGA
TGTGCTTTACTAAGTCATCGCGATGGAGCAAAAGTACATTTAGGTACACGGCCTACAGAAAAACAGTATG
AAACTCTCGAAAATCAATTAGCCTTTTTATGCCAACAAGGTTTTTCACTAGAGAATGCATTATATGCACT
CAGCGCTGTGGGGCATTTTACTTTAGGTTGCGTATTGGAAGATCAAGAGCATCAAGTCGCTAAAGAAGAA
AGGGAAACACCTACTACTGATAGTATGCCGCCATTATTACGACAAGCTATCGAATTATTTGATCACCAAG
GTGCAGAGCCAGCCTTCTTATTCGGCCTTGAATTGATCATATGCGGATTAGAAAAACAACTTAAATGTGA
AAGTGGGTCCGCGTACAGCGGCTCCCGGGAGTTCGCTAGCGGTGCTACTAACTTCAGCCTGCTGAAGCAG
GCTGGAGACGTGGAGGAGAACCCTGGACCTGGTAGTGGAACGCGTATGGTGTCTAAGGGCGAAGAGCTGA
TTAAGGAGAACATGCACATGAAGCTGTACATGGAGGGCACCGTGGACAACCATCACTTCAAGTGCACATC
CGAGGGCGAAGGCAAGCCCTACGAGGGCACCCAGACCATGAGAATCAAGGTGGTCGAGGGCGGCCCTCTC
CCCTTCGCCTTCGACATCCTGGCTACTAGCTTCCTCTACGGCAGCAAGACCTTCATCAACCACACCCAGG
GCATCCCCGACTTCTTCAAGCAGTCCTTCCCTGAGGGCTTCACATGGGAGAGAGTCACCACATACGAAGA
TGGGGGCGTGCTGACCGCTACCCAGGACACCAGCCTCCAGGACGGCTGCCTCATCTACAACGTCAAGATC
AGAGGGGTGAACTTCACATCCAACGGCCCTGTGATGCAGAAGAAAACACTCGGCTGGGAGGCCTTCACCG
AGACGCTGTACCCCGCTGACGGCGGCCTGGAAGGCAGAAACGACATGGCCCTGAAGCTCGTGGGCGGGAG
CCATCTGATCGCAAACGCCAAGACCACATATAGATCCAAGAAACCCGCTAAGAACCTCAAGATGCCTGGC
ATCTACTATGTGGACTACAGACTGGAAAGAATCAAGGAGGCCAACAACGAGACCTACGTCGAGCAGCACG
AGGTGGCAGTGGCCAGATACTGCGACCTCCCTAGCAAACTGGGGCACAAGCTTAATCCAAAGAAAAAGCG
GAAAGTGTGAGTCGACCTCGAGGGGGGGCCCGGTACCTTTAAGACCAATGACTTACAAGGCAGCTGTAGA
TCTTAGCCACTTTTTAAAAGAAAAGGGGGGACTGGAAGGGCTAATTCACTCCCAACGAAGAAAAGATCTG
CTTTTTGCTTGTACTGGGTCTCTCTGGTTAGACCAGATCTGAGCCTGGGAGCTCTCTGGCTAACTAGGGA
ACCCACTGCTTAAGCCTCAATAAAGCTTGCCTTGAGTGCTTCAAGTAGTGTGTGCCCGTCTGTTGTGTGA
CTCTGGTAACTAGAGATCCCTCAGACCCTTTTAGTCAGTGTGGAAAATCTCTAGCAGTAGTAGTTCATGT
CATCTTATTATTCAGTATTTATAACTTGCAAAGAAATGAATATCAGAGAGTGAGAGGAACTTGTTTATTG
CAGCTTATAATGGTTACAAATAAAGCAATAGCATCACAAATTTCACAAATAAAGCATTTTTTTCACTGCA
TTCTAGTTGTGGTTTGTCCAAACTCATCAATGTATCTTATCATGTCTGGCTCTAGCTATCCCGCCCCTAA
CTCCGCCCATCCCGCCCCTAACTCCGCCCAGTTCCGCCCATTCTCCGCCCCATGGCTGACTAATTTTTTT
TATTTATGCAGAGGCCGAGGCCGCCTCGGCCTCTGAGCTATTCCAGAAGTAGTGAGGAGGCTTTTTTGGA
GGCCTAGGGACGTACCCAATTCGCCCTATAGTGAGTCGTATTACGCGCGCTCACTGGCCGTCGTTTTACA
ACGTCGTGACTGGGAAAACCCTGGCGTTACCCAACTTAATCGCCTTGCAGCACATCCCCCTTTCGCCAGC
TGGCGTAATAGCGAAGAGGCCCGCACCGATCGCCCTTCCCAACAGTTGCGCAGCCTGAATGGCGAATGGG
[124 nt withheld, positions 7001-7124]
C
[91 nt withheld, positions 7126-7216]
A
[49 nt withheld, positions 7218-7266]
CCTTTGACGTTGGAGTCCACGTTCTTT
[37 nt withheld, positions 7294-7330]
ACCCTATCTCGGTCTATTCTTTTGATTTATAAGGGATTTTGCCGATTTCGGCCTATTGGTTAAAAAATGA
GCTGATTTAACAAAAATTTAACGCGAATTTTAACAAAATATTAACGCTTACAATTTAGGTGGCACTTTTC
GGGGAAATGTGCGCGGAACCCCTATTTGTTTATTTTTCTAAATACATTCAAATATGTATCCGCTCATGAG
ACAATAACCCTGATAAATGCTTCAATAATATTGAAAAAGGAAGAGTATGAGTATTCAACATTTCCGTGTC
GCCCTTATTCCCTTTTTTGCGGCATTTTGCCTTCCTGTTTTTGCTCACCCAGAAACGCTGGTGAAAGTAA
AAGATGCTGAAGATCAGTTGGGTGCACGAGTGGGTTACATCGAACTGGATCTCAACAGCGGTAAGATCCT
TGAGAGTTTTCGCCCCGAAGAACGTTTTCCAATGATGAGCACTTTTAAAGTTCTGCTATGTGGCGCGGTA
TTATCCCGTATTGACGCCGGGCAAGAGCAACTCGGTCGCCGCATACACTATTCTCAGAATGACTTGGTTG
AGTACTCACCAGTCACAGAAAAGCATCTTACGGATGGCATGACAGTAAGAGAATTATGCAGTGCTGCCAT
AACCATGAGTGATAACACTGCGGCCAACTTACTTCTGACAACGATCGGAGGACCGAAGGAGCTAACCGCT
TTTTTGCACAACATGGGGGATCATGTAACTCGCCTTGATCGTTGGGAACCGGAGCTGAATGAAGCCATAC
CAAACGACGAGCGTGACACCACGATGCCTGTAGCAATGGCAACAACGTTGCGCAAACTATTAACTGGCGA
ACTACTTACTCTAGCTTCCCGGCAACAATTAATAGACTGGATGGAGGCGGATAAAGTTGCAGGACCACTT
CTGCGCTCGGCCCTTCCGGCTGGCTGGTTTATTGCTGATAAATCTGGAGCCGGTGAGCGTGGGTCTCGCG
GTATCATTGCAGCACTGGGGCCAGATGGTAAGCCCTCCCGTATCGTAGTTATCTACACGACGGGGAGTCA
GGCAACTATGGATGAACGAAATAGACAGATCGCTGAGATAGGTGCCTCACTGATTAAGCATTGGTAACTG
TCAGACCAAGTTTACTCATATATACTTTAGATTGATTTAAAACTTCATTTTTAATTTAAAAGGATCTAGG
TGAAGATCCTTTTTGATAATCTCATGACCAAAATCCCTTAACGTGAGTTTTCGTTCCACTGAGCGTCAGA
CCCCGTAGAAAAGATCAAAGGATCTTCTTGAGATCCTTTTTTTCTGCGCGTAATCTGCTGCTTGCAAACA
AAAAAACCACCGCTACCAGCGGTGGTTTGTTTGCCGGATCAAGAGCTACCAACTCTTTTTCCGAAGGTAA
CTGGCTTCAGCAGAGCGCAGATACCAAATACTGTTCTTCTAGTGTAGCCGTAGTTAGGCCACCACTTCAA
GAACTCTGTAGCACCGCCTACATACCTCGCTCTGCTAATCCTGTTACCAGTGGCTGCTGCCAGTGGCGAT
AAGTCGTGTCTTACCGGGTTGGACTCAAGACGATAGTTACTGGATAAGGCGCAGCGGTCGGGCTGAACGG
GGGGTTCGTGCACACAGCCCAGCTTGGAGCGAACGACCTACACCGAACTGAGATACCTACAGCGTGAGCT
ATGAGAAAGCGCCACGCTTCCCGAAGGGAGAAAGGCGGACAGGTATCCGGTAAGCGGCAGGGTCGGAACA
GGAGAGCGCACGAGGGAGCTTCCAGGGGGAAACGCCTGGTATCTTTATAGTCCTGTCGGGTTTCGCCACC
TCTGACTTGAGCGTCGATTTTTGTGATGCTCGTCAGGGGGGCGGAGCCTATGGAAAAACGCCAGCAACGC
GGCCTTTTTACGGTTCCTGGCCTTTTGCTGGCCTTTTGCTCACATGTTCTTTCCTGCGTTATCCCCTGAT
TCTGTGGATAACCGTATTACCGCCTTTGAGTGAGCTGATACCGCTCGCCGCAGCCGAACGACCGAGCGCA
GCGAGTCAGTGAGCGAGGAAGCGGAAGAGCGCCCAATACGCAAACCGCCTCTCCCCGCGCGTTGGCCGAT
TCATTAATGCAGCTGGCACGACAGGTTTCCCGACTGGAAAGCGGGCAGTGAGCGCAACGCAATTAATGTG
AGTTAGCTCACTCATTAGGCACCCCAGGCTTTACACTTTATGCTTCCGGCTCGTATGTTGTGTGGAATTG
TGAGCGGATAACAATTTCACACAGGAAACAGCTATGACCATGATTACGCCAAGCGCGCAATTAACCCTCA
CTAAAGGGAACAAAAGCTGGAGCTGCAAGCTTAA
Features (pLannotate 1.2.2; 33 found; start..end, strand, type, name):
      1..227     +  promoter       RSV promoter: Rous sarcoma virus enhancer/promoter
    228..408     +  LTR            5' LTR (truncated): truncated 5' long terminal repeat (LTR) from HIV-1
    455..580     +  misc_feature   HIV-1 Ψ: packaging signal of human immunodeficiency virus type 1
    564..927     +  CDS            HIV-1 gag (fragment): gag protein from human immunodeficiency virus 1; gag
   1073..1306    +  misc_feature   RRE: The Rev response element (RRE) of HIV-1 allows for Rev-dependent mRNA export from the nucleus to the cytoplasm.
   1683..1783    +  CDS            Rev (fragment): human immunodeficiency virus 1 (HIV-1) Rev protein; rev; enhances nuclear export of unspliced and incompletely spliced viral mRNAs
   1833..2073    +  promoter       U6 promoter: RNA polymerase III promoter for human U6 snRNA
   2102..2181    -  terminator     lambda t0 terminator (fragment): transcription terminator from phage lambda
   2215..3006    -  CDS            neo: KKA2_KLEPN - Also known as kan, nptII. Experimental evidence at protein level: Swiss-Prot protein existence level 1. Resistance to kanamycin, neomycin, paromomycin, ribostamycin, butirosin and gentamicin B. From Klebsiella pneumoniae.
   3038..3142    -  CDS            tnpA (fragment): TN5P_ECOLX - Also known as tnp. Experimental evidence at protein level: Swiss-Prot protein existence level 1. Mediates transposition of transposon Tn5 by a 'cut and paste' mechanism. First, the monomeric transposase binds the 19 bp inverted DNA repeats flanking the transposon. Then, dimerization of the DNA- bound transposase creates a synaptic DNA complex. After nicking of the first DNA strand, excision of the transposon proceeds through a series of intermediates. The transposase then mediates the insertion of the transposon at a new site by strand transfer. The activity of the wild- type tran
   3183..3250    +  misc_RNA       tracrRNA (fragment): trans-activating CRISPR RNA for the Streptococcus pyogenes CRISPR/Cas9 system
   3299..3416    +  misc_feature   cPPT/CTS: central polypurine tract and central termination sequence of HIV-1
   3465..3975    +  promoter       hPGK promoter: human phosphoglycerate kinase 1 promoter
   3984..4556    +  intron         β-globin intron: intron from rabbit β-globin gene
   4611..4629    +  promoter       T7 promoter: promoter for bacteriophage T7 RNA polymerase
   4640..5260    +  CDS            tetR: TETR2_ECOLX - Experimental evidence at protein level: Swiss-Prot protein existence level 1. TetR is the repressor of the tetracycline resistance element; its N-terminal region forms a helix-turn-helix structure and binds DNA. Binding of tetracycline to TetR reduces the repressor affinity for the tetracycline resistance gene (tetA) promoter operator sites. From Escherichia coli.
   5366..6076    +  CDS            mTagBFP2: enhanced monomeric blue fluorescent protein (Subach et al., 2011) mammalian codon-optimized
   6101..6127    +  misc_feature   MCS (fragment): pBluescript multiple cloning site
   6123..6260    +  CDS            nef (fragment): NEF_HV1LA - Experimental evidence at protein level: Swiss-Prot protein existence level 1. Extracellular Nef protein targets CD4(+) T-lymphocytes for apoptosis by interacting with CXCR4 surface receptors. From Human immunodeficiency virus type 1 group M subtype B (isolate Lai) (HIV-1).
   6246..6426    +  LTR            5' LTR (truncated): truncated 5' long terminal repeat (LTR) from HIV-1
   6498..6619    +  polyA_signal   SV40 poly(A) signal: SV40 polyadenylation signal
   6659..6794    +  rep_origin     SV40 ori: SV40 origin of replication
   6815..6833    -  promoter       T7 promoter: promoter for bacteriophage T7 RNA polymerase
   6841..6996    +  CDS            lacZα (fragment): LacZα fragment of β-galactosidase; lacZ fragment
   7001..7429    +  rep_origin     f1 ori (sequence partly withheld): f1 bacteriophage origin of replication; arrow indicates direction of (+) strand synthesis
   7482..7586    +  promoter       AmpR promoter: bla
   7587..8447    +  CDS            AmpR: β-lactamase; bla; confers resistance to ampicillin, carbenicillin, and related antibiotics
   8618..9206    +  rep_origin     ori: high-copy-number ColE1/pMB1/pBR322/pUC origin of replication
   9389..9481    +  CDS            lacI (fragment): lac repressor; lacI; The lac repressor binds to the lac operator to inhibit transcription in E. coli. This inhibition can be relieved by adding lactose or isopropyl-β-D-thiogalactopyranoside (IPTG).
   9494..9515    +  protein_bind   CAP binding site: CAP binding activates transcription in the presence of cAMP. E. coli catabolite activator protein
   9530..9560    +  promoter       lac promoter: promoter for the E. coli lac operon
   9568..9584    +  protein_bind   lac operator: The lac repressor binds to the lac operator to inhibit transcription in E. coli. This inhibition can be relieved by adding lactose or isopropyl-β-D-thiogalactopyranoside (IPTG). lac repressor encoded by lacI
   9629..9647    +  promoter       T3 promoter: promoter for bacteriophage T3 RNA polymerase
