[The description below was written by a language model from this plasmid's Addgene catalogue record and pLannotate feature annotations shown in this document.]
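Description:
pEJS1084_pTetR-P2A-BFP/BspMI flexible sgRNA is a pLKO.1-based lentiviral transfer plasmid that serves as a cloning vector for Streptococcus pyogenes Cas9 single-guide RNAs in mammalian cells. In bacteria it is maintained through a high-copy ColE1/pUC-type origin with ampicillin resistance (β-lactamase), and it also carries an f1 origin. The viral portion has the usual third-generation layout: an RSV promoter fused to a truncated HIV-1 5' LTR, the Ψ packaging signal with a gag fragment, the Rev response element, a cPPT/CTS, and a truncated 3' LTR followed by an SV40 polyadenylation signal and SV40 origin. The two annotated sequence records, one from the depositor and one from repository sequencing, are both 9,674 nt and show the same features with different start points. The catalogue lists a slightly smaller total size.

Two cassettes lie between the LTRs. A human U6 RNA polymerase III promoter sits upstream of a bacterial kanamycin-resistance stuffer (neo/nptII with a Tn5 fragment and a lambda t0 terminator, in reverse orientation), which is followed by the Spy sgRNA scaffold, annotated as a tracrRNA fragment. The stuffer is flanked by BspMI sites; cutting with this type IIS enzyme removes it so that a guide sequence can be ligated between the promoter and scaffold. Downstream, an hPGK promoter followed by a rabbit β-globin intron drives TetR linked through a P2A self-cleaving peptide to mTagBFP2, yielding the tetracycline repressor and a blue reporter from one transcript. There is no mammalian drug marker, so transduced cells are isolated by sorting for BFP. The plasmid is intended to be paired with a companion construct for C-BERST, a dCas9-APEX2 method for subnuclear proteomic profiling. The record does not state the role of TetR in that system.
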