Addgene plasmid #117687: pEJS1084_pTetR-P2A-BFP/BspMI flexible sgRNA
Purpose: U6 driven Spy sgRNA cloning vector where guide sequences are inserted between BspMI sites. This plasmid works with Addgene #108570 for subnuclear proteomic profiling via C-BERST method.
Depositing lab: Erik Sontheimer. Depositing organization: University of Massachusetts, Worcester. Publication: Adapting dCas9-APEX2 for subnuclear proteomic profiling. Gao XD, Rodriguez TC, Sontheimer EJ. Methods Enzymol. 2019;616:365-383. doi: 10.1016/bs.mie.2018.10.030. Epub 2018 Dec 10. PubMed 30691651.
Backbone
  Vector backbone: pLKO.1
  Backbone size w/o insert (bp): 7183
  Total vector size (bp): 9614
  Vector type: Mammalian Expression, Lentiviral, CRISPR
  Selectable markers: Use FACS to sort out BFP positive cells.
Growth in bacteria
  Bacterial resistance: Ampicillin, 100 μg/mL
  Growth temperature: 37°C
  Growth strain: NEB Stable
  Copy number: High Copy
Gene/Insert 1
  Gene/Insert name: Kanamycin cassette
  Species: Bacterial origin
  Insert size (bp): 1054
  Promoter: U6
  Cloning method: Restriction Enzyme; 5′ cloning site BspMI (destroyed during cloning); 3′ cloning site BspMI (destroyed during cloning)
  Sequencing primers: 5′ gcatatacgatacaaggctgt
Gene/Insert 2
  Gene/Insert name: TetR-P2A-BFP
  Species: Synthetic
  Insert size (bp): 1437
  Promoter: hPGK
  Cloning method: Gibson Cloning
  Sequencing primers: 5′ cattctgcaagcctccgg
Terms and licenses: Academic/Nonprofit Terms; Industry Terms: Not Available to Industry
How to cite: pEJS1084_pTetR-P2A-BFP/BspMI flexible sgRNA was a gift from Erik Sontheimer (Addgene plasmid # 117687 ; http://n2t.net/addgene:117687 ; RRID:Addgene_117687)
